>Addgene plasmid #111968 | Hsh155 Hs 5-12 3xFLAG | depositor full sequence | sequence record 210607 | Hsh155 Hs 5-12 3xFLAG sequence 8208 bps
TCGCGCGTTTCGGTGATGACGGTGAAAACCTCTGACACATGCAGCTCCCGGAGACGGTCACAGCTTGTCT
GTAAGCGGATGCCGGGAGCAGACAAGCCCGTCAGGGCGCGTCAGCGGGTGTTGGCGGGTGTCGGGGCTGG
CTTAACTATGCGGCATCAGAGCAGATTGTACTGAGAGTGCACCATAAACGACATTACTATATATATAATA
TAGGAAGCATTTAATAGACAGCATCGTAATATATGTGTACTTTGCAGTTATGACGCCAGATGGCAGTAGT
GGAAGATATTCTTTATTGAAAAATAGCTTGTCACCTTACGTACAATCTTGATCCGGAGCTTTTCTTTTTT
TGCCGATTAAGAATTAATTCGGTCGAAAAAAGAAAAGGAGAGGGCCAAGAGGGAGGGCATTGGTGACTAT
TGAGCACGTGAGTATACGTGATTAAGCACACAAAGGCAGCTTGGAGTATGTCTGTTATTAATTTCACAGG
TAGTTCTGGTCCATTGGTGAAAGTTTGCGGCTTGCAGAGCACAGAGGCCGCAGAATGTGCTCTAGATTCC
GATGCTGACTTGCTGGGTATTATATGTGTGCCCAATAGAAAGAGAACAATTGACCCGGTTATTGCAAGGA
AAATTTCAAGTCTTGTAAAAGCATATAAAAATAGTTCAGGCACTCCGAAATACTTGGTTGGCGTGTTTCG
TAATCAACCTAAGGAGGATGTTTTGGCTCTGGTCAATGATTACGGCATTGATATCGTCCAACTGCATGGA
GATGAGTCGTGGCAAGAATACCAAGAGTTCCTCGGTTTGCCAGTTATTAAAAGACTCGTATTTCCAAAAG
ACTGCAACATACTACTCAGTGCAGCTTCACAGAAACCTCATTCGTTTATTCCCTTGTTTGATTCAGAAGC
AGGTGGGACAGGTGAACTTTTGGATTGGAACTCGATTTCTGACTGGGTTGGAAGGCAAGAGAGCCCCGAA
AGCTTACATTTTATGTTAGCTGGTGGACTGACGCCAGAAAATGTTGGTGATGCGCTTAGATTAAATGGCG
TTATTGGTGTTGATGTAAGCGGAGGTGTGGAGACAAATGGTGTAAAAGACTCTAACAAAATAGCAAATTT
CGTCAAAAATGCTAAGAAATAGGTTATTACTGAGTAGTATTTATTTAAGTATTGTTTGTGCACTTGCCTA
TGCGGTGTGAAATACCGCACAGATGCGTAAGGAGAAAATACCGCATCAGGAAATTGTAAACGTTAATATT
TTGTTAAAATTCGCGTTAAATTTTTGTTAAATCAGCTCATTTTTTAACCAATAGGCCGAAATCGGCAAAA
TCCCTTATAAATCAAAAGAATAGACCGAGATAGGGT
[37 nt withheld, positions 1367-1403]
AAAGAACGTGGACTCCAACGTCAAAGG
[49 nt withheld, positions 1431-1479]
T
[91 nt withheld, positions 1481-1571]
G
[124 nt withheld, positions 1573-1696]
CGCGCCATTCGCCATTCAGGCTGCGCAACTGTTGGGAAGGGCGATCGGTGCGGGCCTCTTCGCTATTACG
CCAGCTGGCGAAAGGGGGATGTGCTGCAAGGCGATTAAGTTGGGTAACGCCAGGGTTTTCCCAGTCACGA
CGTTGTAAAACGACGGCCAGTGAGCGCGCGTAATACGACTCACTATAGGGCGAATTGGGTACCGGGCCCC
CCCTCGAGCATGTACTTTCCGCCTAACTACCATCACCTGTCTTTATTTATTCCGCTGACAGATATGCACA
ACCAATTATCGTCTCTTGAAAGCTTTTTAGACGTGATTGCTGTTATTTGGCACGTTGTTAGTATTTAAGC
TTATTCGGGTTTGCATTGATATTTGCCCGAGCAGAAATCTCCTTCTCGATGAGTTAGAACTGAAACATCT
CTTCAATTACTTATACATAATAAACATAGAAAGCCAGGACCTGTCATCATGAGTCATCCGATTCAATTTG
TAAACGCTAATAATAGCGATAAGAGCCACCAATTAGGCGGTCAATATTCTATTCCTCAGGATTTGAGGGA
AAACCTGCAGAAAGAAGCTGCACGTATTGGTGAGAACGAAAAAGATGTGCTACAGGAAAAAATGGAAACT
AGGACAGTGCAAAATCGAGAGGATTCATACCACAAAAGAAGGTTTGATATGAAGTTTGAGCCGGATTCCG
ATACACAAACTGTTACGTCTTCAGAAAATACCCAAGACGCTGTCGTGCCAAGGAAAAGAAAATCTCGTTG
GGATGTAAAAGGGTACGAGCCACCTGATGAATCTTCAACAGCGGTCAAAGAAAACTCTGATAGTGCTTTG
GTTAATGTAGAAGGAATCCATGATTTGATGTTTTTTAAACCTTCTGACCATAAATATTTCGCCGACGTTA
TATCCAAAAAACCCATAGATGAGTTAAATAAGGATGAAAAGAAAGAAAGAACCCTGTCGATGTTACTTCT
GAAAATAAAAAATGGCAATACAGCGAGTAGGAGGACTTCTATGCGGATTTTAACCGATAAAGCTGTTACA
TTTGGTCCAGAAATGATATTTAACCGCTTATTGCCCATATTACTAGACAGAAGTTTGGAAGACCAGGAAA
GACATCTAATGATCAAGACCATAGATCGCGTCCTTTACCAGCTAGGAGATTTAACAAAACCTTACGTTCA
CAAAATACTTGTAGTAGCTGCCCCATTGCTAATAGATGAAGATCCAATGGTTCGTTCAACAGGCCAGGAG
ATAATCACCAATCTGTCTACAGTCGCTGGCCTAAAAACCATTCTAACAGTAATGAGACCTGATATTGAGA
ATGAGGATGAGTATGTTAGAAATGTAACTTCAAGAGCGGCGGCTGTGGTGGCAAAAGCCCTTGGTGTTAA
TCAATTGCTTCCTTTCATCAATGCAGCATGCAAAAGTAAAAAAAGTTGGCAGGCCCGTCACACGGGCATA
AAGATCGTGCAACAGATAGCCATCTTGATGGGATGCGCGATTCTTCCACACCTGAGGTCCTTAGTCGAGA
TCATTGAACATGGACTGGTGGATGAGCAACAGAAAGTACGTACGATTAGTGCGCTGGCTATCGCCGCCCT
TGCTGAAGCAGCTACCCCTTATGGAATTGAGAGCTTTGATAGTGTCCTGAAACCCCTGTGGAAAGGTATT
AGACAGCACAGGGGAAAAGGACTGGCTGCCTTCCTTAAAGCAATAGGATATCTGATACCGCTAATGGACG
CCGAATACGCTAACTATTACACGAGGGAAGTTATGCTAATCCTTATCCGTGAGTTTCAGAGTCCGGACGA
AGAGATGAAAAAGATAGTATTGAAGGTTGTGAAACAGTGCTGTGGCACCGATGGCGTGGAGGCTAATTAT
ATCAAGACAGAGATTCTACCACCATTCTTTAAGCATTTTTGGCAACATAGAATGGCATTGGACAGGAGAA
ACTACAGACAACTAGTTGACACTACGGTCGAGTTAGCTAATAAGGTGGGTGCTGCCGAAATTATTAGCCG
TATAGTTGATGACCTTAAGGATGAGGCTGAACAATACCGTAAAATGGTTATGGAAACCATTGAAAAGATT
ATGGGTAATCTAGGTGCGGCTGACATCGACCATAAACTAGAGGAACAGTTAATTGACGGTATCCTGTACG
CTTTCCAAGAGCAGACTACAGAGGATTCCGTGATGCTGAACGGTTTTGGGACTGTCGTAAATGCATTGGG
TAAACGTGTAAAACCGTACTTACCTCAAATTTGTGGCACGGTTTTATGGAGATTAAATAACAAAAGTGCA
AAGGTTCGTCAACAAGCAGCAGATCTATGTGCCATACTAATACCAGTCATCAAGAACTGTCACGAATTCG
AAATGTTGAATAAATTGAACATTATATTGTATGAATCCTTAGGCGAAGTATATCCAGAGGTATTAGGTTC
TATAATCAACGCTATGTACTGTATTACTAGCGTAATGGATTTGGATAAACTACAACCTCCTATTAATCAA
ATTTTACCAACCTTAACTCCAATTTTAAGAAACAAGCATAGAAAAGTCGAAGTAAACACTATCAAATTTG
TTGGACTTATTGGTAAATTAGCACCTACCTATGCACCTCCTAAAGAATGGATGAGAATATGTTTTGAACT
ATTAGAACTTTTGAAAAGTACAAATAAAGAAATAAGAAGATCAGCAAATGCCACGTTTGGATTCATTGCT
GAAGCAATTGGACCTCACGATGTTCTTGTTGCGTTATTGAACAATTTAAAGGTTCAAGAACGTCAGTTAC
GTGTATGCACGGCTGTTGCTATCGGTATCGTTGCTAAAGTGTGTGGTCCTTACAACGTGCTGCCAGTAAT
CATGAATGAATACACAACACCAGAGACTAATGTTCAAAACGGTGTTCTCAAGGCCATGTCATTCATGTTT
GAGTACATTGGTAACATGTCTAAGGATTACATATACTTCATAACACCATTATTAGAAGATGCACTCACCG
ATAGGGATTTAGTTCATCGTCAGACAGCGTCGAACGTAATAACCCACTTAGCTTTAAACTGTTCAGGTAC
AGGTCACGAAGATGCCTTCATTCATTTAATGAATCTTCTAATACCCAATATTTTTGAAACTTCACCACAT
GCTATTATGCGTATTTTAGAAGGTTTGGAGGCACTGAGTCAAGCTCTTGGCCCTGGACTATTCATGAACT
ACATATGGGCAGGATTGTTCCATCCAGCGAAGAATGTAAGGAAAGCATTTTGGAGGGTGTATAATAACAT
GTACGTAATGTACCAGGACGCCATGGTACCTTTTTACCCCGTTACACCAGACAACAATGAAGAATATATA
GAAGAACTGGATTTAGTTCTGGGTGGTTCTGGTGGTTCTGATTACAAAGACCACGATGGTGACTACAAAG
ACCATGATATAGATTACAAGGATGATGATGATAAATGAATATATATAGAGCATATAAATAACCACAACTT
GTAAGAATATTTTACTTGACACACCTATATCATCACGTCACGATGCCTTCATAGATTATGATGAAATATA
AACAGAACCTGCTATTGGAAAAAAAAGGGCAGGAAAAAATTTTGTGAAAGTGAGTAAAAGAAAGATGAAG
AGCGAGACATGGATAATAAGAAATAGATGTCACTAATGGACAATTGGAAGACTGATATGGAAAGTTACGA
TGAAGGAGGAGCTCCCAGCTTTTGTTCCCTTTAGTGAGGGTTAATTGCGCGCTTGGCGTAATCATGGTCA
TAGCTGTTTCCTGTGTGAAATTGTTATCCGCTCACAATTCCACACAACATAGGAGCCGGAAGCATAAAGT
GTAAAGCCTGGGGTGCCTAATGAGTGAGGTAACTCACATTAATTGCGTTGCGCTCACTGCCCGCTTTCCA
GTCGGGAAACCTGTCGTGCCAGCTGCATTAATGAATCGGCCAACGCGCGGGGAGAGGCGGTTTGCGTATT
GGGCGCTCTTCCGCTTCCTCGCTCACTGACTCGCTGCGCTCGGTCGTTCGGCTGCGGCGAGCGGTATCAG
CTCACTCAAAGGCGGTAATACGGTTATCCACAGAATCAGGGGATAACGCAGGAAAGAACATGTGAGCAAA
AGGCCAGCAAAAGGCCAGGAACCGTAAAAAGGCCGCGTTGCTGGCGTTTTTCCATAGGCTCCGCCCCCCT
GACGAGCATCACAAAAATCGACGCTCAAGTCAGAGGTGGCGAAACCCGACAGGACTATAAAGATACCAGG
CGTTTCCCCCTGGAAGCTCCCTCGTGCGCTCTCCTGTTCCGACCCTGCCGCTTACCGGATACCTGTCCGC
CTTTCTCCCTTCGGGAAGCGTGGCGCTTTCTCATAGCTCACGCTGTAGGTATCTCAGTTCGGTGTAGGTC
GTTCGCTCCAAGCTGGGCTGTGTGCACGAACCCCCCGTTCAGCCCGACCGCTGCGCCTTATCCGGTAACT
ATCGTCTTGAGTCCAACCCGGTAAGACACGACTTATCGCCACTGGCAGCAGCCACTGGTAACAGGATTAG
CAGAGCGAGGTATGTAGGCGGTGCTACAGAGTTCTTGAAGTGGTGGCCTAACTACGGCTACACTAGAAGG
ACAGTATTTGGTATCTGCGCTCTGCTGAAGCCAGTTACCTTCGGAAAAAGAGTTGGTAGCTCTTGATCCG
GCAAACAAACCACCGCTGGTAGCGGTGGTTTTTTTGTTTGCAAGCAGCAGATTACGCGCAGAAAAAAAGG
ATCTCAAGAAGATCCTTTGATCTTTTCTACGGGGTCTGACGCTCAGTGGAACGAAAACTCACGTTAAGGG
ATTTTGGTCATGAGATTATCAAAAAGGATCTTCACCTAGATCCTTTTAAATTAAAAATGAAGTTTTAAAT
CAATCTAAAGTATATATGAGTAAACTTGGTCTGACAGTTACCAATGCTTAATCAGTGAGGCACCTATCTC
AGCGATCTGTCTATTTCGTTCATCCATAGTTGCCTGACTCCCCGTCGTGTAGATAACTACGATACGGGAG
GGCTTACCATCTGGCCCCAGTGCTGCAATGATACCGCGAGACCCACGCTCACCGGCTCCAGATTTATCAG
CAATAAACCAGCCAGCCGGAAGGGCCGAGCGCAGAAGTGGTCCTGCAACTTTATCCGCCTCCATCCAGTC
TATTAATTGTTGCCGGGAAGCTAGAGTAAGTAGTTCGCCAGTTAATAGTTTGCGCAACGTTGTTGCCATT
GCTACAGGCATCGTGGTGTCACGCTCGTCGTTTGGTATGGCTTCATTCAGCTCCGGTTCCCAACGATCAA
GGCGAGTTACATGATCCCCCATGTTGTGCAAAAAAGCGGTTAGCTCCTTCGGTCCTCCGATCGTTGTCAG
AAGTAAGTTGGCCGCAGTGTTATCACTCATGGTTATGGCAGCACTGCATAATTCTCTTACTGTCATGCCA
TCCGTAAGATGCTTTTCTGTGACTGGTGAGTACTCAACCAAGTCATTCTGAGAATAGTGTATGCGGCGAC
CGAGTTGCTCTTGCCCGGCGTCAATACGGGATAATACCGCGCCACATAGCAGAACTTTAAAAGTGCTCAT
CATTGGAAAACGTTCTTCGGGGCGAAAACTCTCAAGGATCTTACCGCTGTTGAGATCCAGTTCGATGTAA
CCCACTCGTGCACCCAACTGATCTTCAGCATCTTTTACTTTCACCAGCGTTTCTGGGTGAGCAAAAACAG
GAAGGCAAAATGCCGCAAAAAAGGGAATAAGGGCGACACGGAAATGTTGAATACTCATACTCTTCCTTTT
TCAATATTATTGAAGCATTTATCAGGGTTATTGTCTCATGAGCGGATACATATTTGAATGTATTTAGAAA
AATAAACAAATAGGGGTTCCGCGCACATTTCCCCGAAAAGTGCCACCTGGGTCCTTTTCATCACGTGCTA
TAAAAATAATTATAATTTAAATTTTTTAATATAAATATATAAATTAAAAATAGAAAGTAAAAAAAGAAAT
TAAAGAAAAAATAGTTTTTGTTTTCCGAAGATGTAAAAGACTCTAGGGGGATCGCCAACAAATACTACCT
TTTATCTTGCTCTTCCTGCTCTCAGGTATTAATGCCGAATTGTTTCATCTTGTCTGTGTAGAAGACCACA
CACGAAAATCCTGTGATTTTACATTTTACTTATCGTTAATCGAATGTATATCTATTTAATCTGCTTTTCT
TGTCTAATAAATATATATGTAAAGTACGCTTTTTGTTGAAATTTTTTAAACCTTTGTTTATTTTTTTTTC
TTCATTCCGTAACTCTTCTACCTTCTTTATTTACTTTCTAAAATCCAAATACAAAACATAAAAATAAATA
AACACAGAGTAAATTCCCAAATTATTCCATCATTAAAAGATACGAGGCGCGTGTAAGTTACAGGCAAGCG
ATCCGTCCTAAGAAACCATTATTATCATGACATTAACCTATAAAAATAGGCGTATCACGAGGCCCTTTCG
TC
Features (pLannotate 1.2.2; 22 found; start..end, strand, type, name):
    137..186     +  misc_feature   bom (fragment): basis of mobility region from pBR322
    187..467     +  promoter       TRP1 promoter: S. cerevisiae TRP1
    468..1142    +  CDS            TRP1: phosphoribosylanthranilate isomerase, required for tryptophan biosynthesis; S. cerevisiae TRP1; yeast auxotrophic marker
   1189..1240    +  misc_feature   bom (fragment): basis of mobility region from pBR322
   1241..1696    -  rep_origin     f1 ori (sequence partly withheld): f1 bacteriophage origin of replication; arrow indicates direction of (+) strand synthesis
   1704..1859    -  CDS            lacZα (fragment): LacZα fragment of β-galactosidase; lacZ fragment
   1867..1885    +  promoter       T7 promoter: promoter for bacteriophage T7 RNA polymerase
   1894..1914    -  misc_feature   MCS (fragment): pBluescript multiple cloning site
   2165..5077    +  CDS            HSH155: SF3B1_YEAST - Experimental evidence at protein level: Swiss-Prot protein existence level 1. Contacts pre-mRNA on both sides of the branch site early in spliceosome assembly. From Saccharomyces cerevisiae (strain ATCC 204508 / S288c) (Baker's yeast).
   5117..5133    +  CDS            3xFLAG (fragment): three tandem FLAG® epitope tags, followed by an enterokinase cleavage site
   5138..5160    +  CDS            2xFLAG (fragment): two tandem FLAG® epitope tags
   5363..5416    +  CDS            ABZ2 (fragment): PABC_YEAST - Experimental evidence at protein level: Swiss-Prot protein existence level 1. Converts 4-amino-4-deoxychorismate into 4-aminobenzoate (PABA) and pyruvate. From Saccharomyces cerevisiae (strain ATCC 204508 / S288c) (Baker's yeast).
   5434..5452    -  promoter       T3 promoter: promoter for bacteriophage T3 RNA polymerase
   5497..5513    -  protein_bind   lac operator: The lac repressor binds to the lac operator to inhibit transcription in E. coli. This inhibition can be relieved by adding lactose or isopropyl-β-D-thiogalactopyranoside (IPTG). lac repressor encoded by lacI
   5521..5551    -  promoter       lac promoter: promoter for the E. coli lac operon
   5566..5587    -  protein_bind   CAP binding site: CAP binding activates transcription in the presence of cAMP. E. coli catabolite activator protein
   5600..5692    -  CDS            lacI (fragment): lac repressor; lacI; The lac repressor binds to the lac operator to inhibit transcription in E. coli. This inhibition can be relieved by adding lactose or isopropyl-β-D-thiogalactopyranoside (IPTG).
   5875..6463    -  rep_origin     ori: high-copy-number ColE1/pMB1/pBR322/pUC origin of replication
   6634..7494    -  CDS            AmpR: β-lactamase; bla; confers resistance to ampicillin, carbenicillin, and related antibiotics
   7495..7599    -  promoter       AmpR promoter: bla
   7636..8139    +  misc_feature   CEN/ARS: S. cerevisiae CEN6 centromere fused to an autonomously replicating sequence
   8208..35      +  CDS            rop (fragment) (across the origin): Rop protein, which maintains plasmids at low copy number; rop
