>Addgene plasmid #111968 | Hsh155 Hs 5-12 3xFLAG | addgene full sequence | sequence record 213673 | Addgene NGS Result
GTAAAACGACGGCCAGTGAGCGCGCGTAATACGACTCACTATAGGGCGAATTGGGTACCGGGCCCCCCCC
TCGAGCATGTACTTTCCGCCTAACTACCATCACCTGTCTTTATTTATTCCGCTGACAGATATGCACAACC
AATTATCGTCTCTTGAAAGCTTTTTAGACGTGATTGCTGTTATTTGGCACGTTGTTAGTATTTAAGCTTA
TTCGGGTTTGCATTGATATTTGCCCGAGCAGAAATCTCCTTCTCGATGAGTTAGAACTGAAACATCTCTT
CAATTACTTATACATAATAAACATAGAAAGCCAGGACCTGTCATCATGAGTCATCCGATTCAATTTGTAA
ACGCTAATAATAGCGATAAGAGCCACCAATTAGGCGGTCAATATTCTATTCCTCAGGATTTGAGGGAAAA
CCTGCAGAAAGAAGCTGCACGTATTGGTGAGAACGAAAAAGATGTGCTACAGGAAAAAATGGAAACTAGG
ACAGTGCAAAATCGAGAGGATTCATACCACAAAAGAAGGTTTGATATGAAGTTTGAGCCGGATTCCGATA
CACAAACTGTTACGTCTTCAGAAAATACCCAAGACGCTGTCGTGCCAAGGAAAAGAAAATCTCGTTGGGA
TGTAAAAGGGTACGAGCCACCTGATGAATCTTCAACAGCGGTCAAAGAAAACTCTGATAGTGCTTTGGTT
AATGTAGAAGGAATCCATGATTTGATGTTTTTTAAACCTTCTGACCATAAATATTTCGCCGACGTTATAT
CCAAAAAACCCATAGATGAGTTAAATAAGGATGAAAAGAAAGAAAGAACCCTGTCGATGTTACTTCTGAA
AATAAAAAATGGCAATACAGCGAGTAGGAGGACTTCTATGCGGATTTTAACCGATAAAGCTGTTACATTT
GGTCCAGAAATGATATTTAACCGCTTATTGCCCATATTACTAGACAGAAGTTTGGAAGACCAGGAAAGAC
ATCTAATGATCAAGACCATAGATCGCGTCCTTTACCAGCTAGGAGATTTAACAAAACCTTACGTTCACAA
AATACTTGTAGTAGCTGCCCCATTGCTAATAGATGAAGATCCAATGGTTCGTTCAACAGGCCAGGAGATA
ATCACCAATCTGTCTACAGTCGCTGGCCTAAAAACCATTCTAACAGTAATGAGACCTGATATTGAGAATG
AGGATGAGTATGTTAGAAATGTAACTTCAAGAGCGGCGGCTGTGGTGGCAAAAGCCCTTGGTGTTAATCA
ATTGCTTCCTTTCATCAATGCAGCATGCAAAAGTAAAAAAAGTTGGCAGGCCCGTCACACGGGCATAAAG
ATCGTGCAACAGATAGCCATCTTGATGGGATGCGCGATTCTTCCACACCTGAGGTCCTTAGTCGAGATCA
TTGAACATGGACTGGTGGATGAGCAACAGAAAGTACGTACGATTAGTGCGCTGGCTATCGCCGCCCTTGC
TGAAGCAGCTACCCCTTATGGAATTGAGAGCTTTGATAGTGTCCTGAAACCCCTGTGGAAAGGTATTAGA
CAGCACAGGGGAAAAGGACTGGCTGCCTTCCTTAAAGCAATAGGATATCTGATACCGCTAATGGACGCCG
AATACGCTAACTATTACACGAGGGAAGTTATGCTAATCCTTATCCGTGAGTTTCAGAGTCCGGACGAAGA
GATGAAAAAGATAGTATTGAAGGTTGTGAAACAGTGCTGTGGCACCGATGGCGTGGAGGCTAATTATATC
AAGACAGAGATTCTACCACCATTCTTTAAGCATTTTTGGCAACATAGAATGGCATTGGACAGGAGAAACT
ACAGACAACTAGTTGACACTACGGTCGAGTTAGCTAATAAGGTGGGTGCTGCCGAAATTATTAGCCGTAT
AGTTGATGACCTTAAGGATGAGGCTGAACAATACCGTAAAATGGTTATGGAAACCATTGAAAAGATTATG
GGTAATCTAGGTGCGGCTGACATCGACCATAAACTAGAGGAACAGTTAATTGACGGTATCCTGTACGCTT
TCCAAGAGCAGACTACAGAGGATTCCGTGATGCTGAACGGTTTTGGGACTGTCGTAAATGCATTGGGTAA
ACGTGTAAAACCGTACTTACCTCAAATTTGTGGCACGGTTTTATGGAGATTAAATAACAAAAGTGCAAAG
GTTCGTCAACAAGCAGCAGATCTATGTGCCATACTAATACCAGTCATCAAGAACTGTCACGAATTCGAAA
TGTTGAATAAATTGAACATTATATTGTATGAATCCTTAGGCGAAGTATATCCAGAGGTATTAGGTTCTAT
AATCAACGCTATGTACTGTATTACTAGCGTAATGGATTTGGATAAACTACAACCTCCTATTAATCAAATT
TTACCAACCTTAACTCCAATTTTAAGAAACAAGCATAGAAAAGTCGAAGTAAACACTATCAAATTTGTTG
GACTTATTGGTAAATTAGCACCTACCTATGCACCTCCTAAAGAATGGATGAGAATATGTTTTGAACTATT
AGAACTTTTGAAAAGTACAAATAAAGAAATAAGAAGATCAGCAAATGCCACGTTTGGATTCATTGCTGAA
GCAATTGGACCTCACGATGTTCTTGTTGCGTTATTGAACAATTTAAAGGTTCAAGAACGTCAGTTACGTG
TATGCACGGCTGTTGCTATCGGTATCGTTGCTAAAGTGTGTGGTCCTTACAACGTGCTGCCAGTAATCAT
GAATGAATACACAACACCAGAGACTAATGTTCAAAACGGTGTTCTCAAGGCCATGTCATTCATGTTTGAG
TACATTGGTAACATGTCTAAGGATTACATATACTTCATAACACCATTATTAGAAGATGCACTCACCGATA
GGGATTTAGTTCATCGTCAGACAGCGTCGAACGTAATAACCCACTTAGCTTTAAACTGTTCAGGTACAGG
TCACGAAGATGCCTTCATTCATTTAATGAATCTTCTAATACCCAATATTTTTGAAACTTCACCACATGCT
ATTATGCGTATTTTAGAAGGTTTGGAGGCACTGAGTCAAGCTCTTGGCCCTGGACTATTCATGAACTACA
TATGGGCAGGATTGTTCCATCCAGCGAAGAATGTAAGGAAAGCATTTTGGAGGGTGTATAATAACATGTA
CGTAATGTACCAGGACGCCATGGTACCTTTTTACCCCGTTACACCAGACAACAATGAAGAATATATAGAA
GAACTGGATTTAGTTCTGGGTGGTTCTGGTGGTTCTGATTACAAAGACCACGATGGTGACTACAAAGACC
ATGATATAGATTACAAGGATGATGATGATAAATGAATATATATAGAGCATATAAATAACCACAACTTGTA
AGAATATTTTACTTGACACACCTATATCATCACGTCACGATGCCTTCATAGATTATGATGAAATATAAAC
AGAACCTGCTATTGGAAAAAAAAGGGCAGGAAAAAATTTTGTGAAAGTGAGTAAAAGAAAGATGAAGAGC
GAGACATGGATAATAAGAAATAGATGTCACTAATGGACAATTGGAAGACTGATATGGAAAGTTACGATGA
AGGAGGAGCTCCAGCTTTTGTTCCCTTTAGTGAGGGTTAATTGCGCGCTTGGCGTAATCATGGTCATAGC
TGTTTCCTGTGTGAAATTGTTATCCGCTCACAATTCCACACAACATACGAGCCGGAAGCATAAAGTGTAA
AGCCTGGGGTGCCTAATGAGTGAGCTAACTCACATTAATTGCGTTGCGCTCACTGCCCGCTTTCCAGTCG
GGAAACCTGTCGTGCCAGCTGCATTAATGAATCGGCCAACGCGCGGGGAGAGGCGGTTTGCGTATTGGGC
GCTCTTCCGCTTCCTCGCTCACTGACTCGCTGCGCTCGGTCGTTCGGCTGCGGCGAGCGGTATCAGCTCA
CTCAAAGGCGGTAATACGGTTATCCACAGAATCAGGGGATAACGCAGGAAAGAACATGTGAGCAAAAGGC
CAGCAAAAGGCCAGGAACCGTAAAAAGGCCGCGTTGCTGGCGTTTTTCCATAGGCTCCGCCCCCCTGACG
AGCATCACAAAAATCGACGCTCAAGTCAGAGGTGGCGAAACCCGACAGGACTATAAAGATACCAGGCGTT
TCCCCCTGGAAGCTCCCTCGTGCGCTCTCCTGTTCCGACCCTGCCGCTTACCGGATACCTGTCCGCCTTT
CTCCCTTCGGGAAGCGTGGCGCTTTCTCATAGCTCACGCTGTAGGTATCTCAGTTCGGTGTAGGTCGTTC
GCTCCAAGCTGGGCTGTGTGCACGAACCCCCCGTTCAGCCCGACCGCTGCGCCTTATCCGGTAACTATCG
TCTTGAGTCCAACCCGGTAAGACACGACTTATCGCCACTGGCAGCAGCCACTGGTAACAGGATTAGCAGA
GCGAGGTATGTAGGCGGTGCTACAGAGTTCTTGAAGTGGTGGCCTAACTACGGCTACACTAGAAGAACAG
TATTTGGTATCTGCGCTCTGCTGAAGCCAGTTACCTTCGGAAAAAGAGTTGGTAGCTCTTGATCCGGCAA
ACAAACCACCGCTGGTAGCGGTGGTTTTTTTGTTTGCAAGCAGCAGATTACGCGCAGAAAAAAAGGATCT
CAAGAAGATCCTTTGATCTTTTCTACGGGGTCTGACGCTCAGTGGAACGAAAACTCACGTTAAGGGATTT
TGGTCATGAGATTATCAAAAAGGATCTTCACCTAGATCCTTTTAAATTAAAAATGAAGTTTTAAATCAAT
CTAAAGTATATATGAGTAAACTTGGTCTGACAGTTACCAATGCTTAATCAGTGAGGCACCTATCTCAGCG
ATCTGTCTATTTCGTTCATCCATAGTTGCCTGACTCCCCGTCGTGTAGATAACTACGATACGGGAGGGCT
TACCATCTGGCCCCAGTGCTGCAATGATACCGCGAGACCCACGCTCACCGGCTCCAGATTTATCAGCAAT
AAACCAGCCAGCCGGAAGGGCCGAGCGCAGAAGTGGTCCTGCAACTTTATCCGCCTCCATCCAGTCTATT
AATTGTTGCCGGGAAGCTAGAGTAAGTAGTTCGCCAGTTAATAGTTTGCGCAACGTTGTTGCCATTGCTA
CAGGCATCGTGGTGTCACGCTCGTCGTTTGGTATGGCTTCATTCAGCTCCGGTTCCCAACGATCAAGGCG
AGTTACATGATCCCCCATGTTGTGCAAAAAAGCGGTTAGCTCCTTCGGTCCTCCGATCGTTGTCAGAAGT
AAGTTGGCCGCAGTGTTATCACTCATGGTTATGGCAGCACTGCATAATTCTCTTACTGTCATGCCATCCG
TAAGATGCTTTTCTGTGACTGGTGAGTACTCAACCAAGTCATTCTGAGAATAGTGTATGCGGCGACCGAG
TTGCTCTTGCCCGGCGTCAATACGGGATAATACCGCGCCACATAGCAGAACTTTAAAAGTGCTCATCATT
GGAAAACGTTCTTCGGGGCGAAAACTCTCAAGGATCTTACCGCTGTTGAGATCCAGTTCGATGTAACCCA
CTCGTGCACCCAACTGATCTTCAGCATCTTTTACTTTCACCAGCGTTTCTGGGTGAGCAAAAACAGGAAG
GCAAAATGCCGCAAAAAAGGGAATAAGGGCGACACGGAAATGTTGAATACTCATACTCTTCCTTTTTCAA
TATTATTGAAGCATTTATCAGGGTTATTGTCTCATGAGCGGATACATATTTGAATGTATTTAGAAAAATA
AACAAATAGGGGTTCCGCGCACATTTCCCCGAAAAGTGCCACCTGGGTCCTTTTCATCACGTGCTATAAA
AATAATTATAATTTAAATTTTTTAATATAAATATATAAATTAAAAATAGAAAGTAAAAAAAGAAATTAAA
GAAAAAATAGTTTTTGTTTTCCGAAGATGTAAAAGACTCTAGGGGGATCGCCAACAAATACTACCTTTTA
TCTTGCTCTTCCTGCTCTCAGGTATTAATGCCGAATTGTTTCATCTTGTCTGTGTAGAAGACCACACACG
AAAATCCTGTGATTTTACATTTTACTTATCGTTAATCGAATGTATATCTATTTAATCTGCTTTTCTTGTC
TAATAAATATATATGTAAAGTACGCTTTTTGTTGAAATTTTTTAAACCTTTGTTTATTTTTTTTTCTTCA
TTCCGTAACTCTTCTACCTTCTTTATTTACTTTCTAAAATCCAAATACAAAACATAAAAATAAATAAACA
CAGAGTAAATTCCCAAATTATTCCATCATTAAAAGATACGAGGCGCGTGTAAGTTACAGGCAAGCGATCC
GTCTAAGAAACCATTATTATCATGACATTAACCTATAAAAATAGGCGTATCACGAGGCCCTTTCGTCTCG
CGCGTTTCGGTGATGACGGTGAAAACCTCTGACACATGCAGCTCCCGGAGACGGTCACAGCTTGTCTGTA
AGCGGATGCCGGGAGCAGACAAGCCCGTCAGGGCGCGTCAGCGGGTGTTGGCGGGTGTCGGGGCTGGCTT
AACTATGCGGCATCAGAGCAGATTGTACTGAGAGTGCACCATAGATCACGACATTACTATATATATAATA
TAGGAAGCATTTAATAGAACAGCATCGTAATATATGTGTACTTTGCAGTTATGACGCCAGATGGCAGTAG
TGGAAGATATTCTTTATTGAAAAATAGCTTGTCACCTTACGTACAATCTTGATCCGGAGCTTTTCTTTTT
TTGCCGATTAAGAATTAATTCGGTCGAAAAAAGAAAAGGAGAGGGCCAAGAGGGAGGGCATTGGTGACTA
TTGAGCACGTGAGTATACGTGATTAAGCACACAAAGGCAGCTTGGAGTATGTCTGTTATTAATTTCACAG
GTAGTTCTGGTCCATTGGTGAAAGTTTGCGGCTTGCAGAGCACAGAGGCCGCAGAATGTGCTCTAGATTC
CGATGCTGACTTGCTGGGTATTATATGTGTGCCCAATAGAAAGAGAACAATTGACCCGGTTATTGCAAGG
AAAATTTCAAGTCTTGTAAAAGCATATAAAAATAGTTCAGGCACTCCGAAATACTTGGTTGGCGTGTTTC
GTAATCAACCTAAGGAGGATGTTTTGGCTCTGGTCAATGATTACGGCATTGATATCGTCCAACTGCATGG
AGATGAGTCGTGGCAAGAATACCAAGAGTTCCTCGGTTTGCCAGTTATTAAAAGACTCGTATTTCCAAAA
GACTGCAACATACTACTCAGTGCAGCTTCACAGAAACCTCATTCGTTTATTCCCTTGTTTGATTCAGAAG
CAGGTGGGACAGGTGAACTTTTGGATTGGAACTCGATTTCTGACTGGGTTGGAAGGCAAGAGAGCCCCGA
AAGCTTACATTTTATGTTAGCTGGTGGACTGACGCCAGAAAATGTTGGTGATGCGCTTAGATTAAATGGC
GTTATTGGTGTTGATGTAAGCGGAGGTGTGGAGACAAATGGTGTAAAAGACTCTAACAAAATAGCAAATT
TCGTCAAAAATGCTAAGAAATAGGTTATTACTGAGTAGTATTTATTTAAGTATTGTTTGTGCACTTGCCG
ATCTATGCGGTGTGAAATACCGCACAGATGCGTAAGGAGAAAATACCGCATCAGGAAATTGTAAGCGTTA
ATATTTTGTTAAAATTCGCGTTAAATTTTTGTTAAATCAGCTCATTTTTTAACCAATAGGCCGAAATCGG
CAAAATCCCTTATAAATCAAAAGAATAGACCGAGATAGGGT
[37 nt withheld, positions 7742-7778]
AAAGAACGTGGACTCCAACGTCAAAGG
[49 nt withheld, positions 7806-7854]
T
[91 nt withheld, positions 7856-7946]
G
[124 nt withheld, positions 7948-8071]
CCATTCGCCATTCAGGCTGCGCAACTGTTGGGAAGGGCGATCGGTGCGGGCCTCTTCGCTATTACGCCAG
CTGGCGAAAGGGGGATGTGCTGCAAGGCGATTAAGTTGGGTAACGCCAGGGTTTTCCCAGTCACGACGTT
Features (pLannotate 1.2.2; 21 found; start..end, strand, type, name):
     27..45      +  promoter       T7 promoter: promoter for bacteriophage T7 RNA polymerase
    326..3238    +  CDS            HSH155: SF3B1_YEAST - Experimental evidence at protein level: Swiss-Prot protein existence level 1. Contacts pre-mRNA on both sides of the branch site early in spliceosome assembly. From Saccharomyces cerevisiae (strain ATCC 204508 / S288c) (Baker's yeast).
   3278..3294    +  CDS            3xFLAG (fragment): three tandem FLAG® epitope tags, followed by an enterokinase cleavage site
   3299..3321    +  CDS            2xFLAG (fragment): two tandem FLAG® epitope tags
   3524..3577    +  CDS            ABZ2 (fragment): PABC_YEAST - Experimental evidence at protein level: Swiss-Prot protein existence level 1. Converts 4-amino-4-deoxychorismate into 4-aminobenzoate (PABA) and pyruvate. From Saccharomyces cerevisiae (strain ATCC 204508 / S288c) (Baker's yeast).
   3594..3612    -  promoter       T3 promoter: promoter for bacteriophage T3 RNA polymerase
   3657..3673    -  protein_bind   lac operator: The lac repressor binds to the lac operator to inhibit transcription in E. coli. This inhibition can be relieved by adding lactose or isopropyl-β-D-thiogalactopyranoside (IPTG). lac repressor encoded by lacI
   3681..3711    -  promoter       lac promoter: promoter for the E. coli lac operon
   3726..3747    -  protein_bind   CAP binding site: CAP binding activates transcription in the presence of cAMP. E. coli catabolite activator protein
   3760..3852    -  CDS            lacI (fragment): lac repressor; lacI; The lac repressor binds to the lac operator to inhibit transcription in E. coli. This inhibition can be relieved by adding lactose or isopropyl-β-D-thiogalactopyranoside (IPTG).
   4035..4623    -  rep_origin     ori: high-copy-number ColE1/pMB1/pBR322/pUC origin of replication
   4794..5654    -  CDS            AmpR: β-lactamase; bla; confers resistance to ampicillin, carbenicillin, and related antibiotics
   5655..5759    -  promoter       AmpR promoter: bla
   5796..6299    +  misc_feature   CEN/ARS: S. cerevisiae CEN6 centromere fused to an autonomously replicating sequence
   6367..6402    +  CDS            rop (fragment): Rop protein, which maintains plasmids at low copy number; rop
   6504..6553    +  misc_feature   bom (fragment): basis of mobility region from pBR322
   6691..6838    +  promoter       TRP1 promoter: S. cerevisiae TRP1
   6839..7513    +  CDS            TRP1: phosphoribosylanthranilate isomerase, required for tryptophan biosynthesis; S. cerevisiae TRP1; yeast auxotrophic marker
   7564..7615    +  misc_feature   bom (fragment): basis of mobility region from pBR322
   7643..8071    -  rep_origin     f1 ori (sequence partly withheld): f1 bacteriophage origin of replication; arrow indicates direction of (+) strand synthesis
   8075..19      -  CDS            lacZα (fragment) (across the origin): LacZα fragment of β-galactosidase; lacZ fragment
