[The description below was written by a language model from this plasmid's Addgene catalogue record and pLannotate feature annotations shown in this document.]
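Description:
Hsh155 Hs 5-12 3xFLAG is a yeast–E. coli shuttle plasmid of about 8.2 kb built on the pRS414 backbone. In Saccharomyces cerevisiae it is maintained as a low-copy centromeric plasmid through a CEN6/ARS element and selected by the TRP1 auxotrophic marker under its own promoter. In bacteria it replicates from a high-copy ColE1/pUC-type origin and is selected with ampicillin via the β-lactamase gene. The backbone also carries the pBluescript-derived features typical of the pRS series: an f1 origin, a disrupted lacZα fragment with the lac promoter and operator, and T7 and T3 phage promoters flanking the cloning site.

The roughly 3 kb insert encodes a chimeric version of Hsh155, the yeast orthologue of the human spliceosomal protein SF3b1. Hsh155 is a U2 snRNP component that contacts the pre-mRNA around the branch site early in spliceosome assembly. According to the record, HEAT repeats 5–12 of the human protein have been inserted into the yeast protein, and the open reading frame carries a C-terminal 3xFLAG epitope for immunodetection or affinity purification. The annotation software detects the tag only as partial FLAG matches just downstream of the coding sequence. No yeast promoter for the insert is annotated or stated. About 280 bp of unannotated sequence lies between the T7 promoter and the start codon, and a short fragment of ABZ2 follows the tag, so genomic flanking sequence may have been cloned along with the gene, but the record does not confirm this.

The two sequence records (depositor and sequencing-derived) show the same features in the same arrangement, differing by a few nucleotides in length and in their numbering origin. The associated work concerns Hsh155/SF3b1 interactions with the U2 snRNA/branch site duplex, consistent with use of this plasmid to study a humanized HEAT domain in yeast.
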