Addgene plasmid #111968: Hsh155 Hs 5-12 3xFLAG
Purpose: Human HEATs 5-12 have been inserted into Hsh155 3xFLAG.
Depositing lab: Aaron Hoskins. Depositing organization: University of Wisconsin, Madison. Publication: Functional Analysis of Hsh155/SF3b1 Interactions with the U2 snRNA/Branch Site Duplex. Carrocci TJ, Paulson JC, Hoskins AA. RNA. 2018 May 11. pii: rna.065664.118. doi: 10.1261/rna.065664.118. PubMed 29752352.
Backbone
  Vector backbone: pRS414
  Backbone manufacturer: ATCC
  Backbone size w/o insert (bp): 5208
  Total vector size (bp): 8208
  Vector type: Bacterial Expression, Yeast Expression
  Selectable markers: TRP1
Growth in bacteria
  Bacterial resistance: Ampicillin, 100 μg/mL
  Growth temperature: 37°C
  Growth strain: DH5alpha
  Copy number: Unknown
Gene/Insert
  Gene/Insert name: Hsh155 Hs 5-12 3x FLAG (alt name: pAAH0940)
  Species: S. cerevisiae (budding yeast)
  Insert size (bp): 3000
  Mutation: Human HEATs 5-12 inserted
  Tag / fusion protein: 3xFLAG (C terminal on insert)
Terms and licenses: Academic/Nonprofit Terms; Industry Terms: Not Available to Industry
How to cite: Hsh155 Hs 5-12 3xFLAG was a gift from Aaron Hoskins (Addgene plasmid # 111968 ; http://n2t.net/addgene:111968 ; RRID:Addgene_111968)
